>Addgene plasmid #120498 | EF1a_KLF12_P2A_Hygro_Barcode | addgene full sequence | sequence record 234923 | Addgene NGS Result
GTCGACGGATCGGGAGATCTCCCGATCCCCTATGGTGCACTCTCAGTACAATCTGCTCTGATGCCGCATA
GTTAAGCCAGTATCTGCTCCCTGCTTGTGTGTTGGAGGTCGCTGAGTAGTGCGCGAGCAAAATTTAAGCT
ACAACAAGGCAAGGCTTGACCGACAATTGCATGAAGAATCTGCTTAGGGTTAGGCGTTTTGCGCTGCTTC
GCGATGTACGGGCCAGATATACGCGTTGACATTGATTATTGACTAGTTATTAATAGTAATCAATTACGGG
GTCATTAGTTCATAGCCCATATATGGAGTTCCGCGTTACATAACTTACGGTAAATGGCCCGCCTGGCTGA
CCGCCCAACGACCCCCGCCCATTGACGTCAATAATGACGTATGTTCCCATAGTAACGCCAATAGGGACTT
TCCATTGACGTCAATGGGTGGAGTATTTACGGTAAACTGCCCACTTGGCAGTACATCAAGTGTATCATAT
GCCAAGTACGCCCCCTATTGACGTCAATGACGGTAAATGGCCCGCCTGGCATTATGCCCAGTACATGACC
TTATGGGACTTTCCTACTTGGCAGTACATCTACGTATTAGTCATCGCTATTACCATGGTGATGCGGTTTT
GGCAGTACATCAATGGGCGTGGATAGCGGTTTGACTCACGGGGATTTCCAAGTCTCCACCCCATTGACGT
CAATGGGAGTTTGTTTTGGCACCAAAATCAACGGGACTTTCCAAAATGTCGTAACAACTCCGCCCCATTG
ACGCAAATGGGCGGTAGGCGTGTACGGTGGGAGGTCTATATAAGCAGCGCGTTTTGCCTGTACTGGGTCT
CTCTGGTTAGACCAGATCTGAGCCTGGGAGCTCTCTGGCTAACTAGGGAACCCACTGCTTAAGCCTCAAT
AAAGCTTGCCTTGAGTGCTTCAAGTAGTGTGTGCCCGTCTGTTGTGTGACTCTGGTAACTAGAGATCCCT
CAGACCCTTTTAGTCAGTGTGGAAAATCTCTAGCAGTGGCGCCCGAACAGGGACTTGAAAGCGAAAGGGA
AACCAGAGGAGCTCTCTCGACGCAGGACTCGGCTTGCTGAAGCGCGCACGGCAAGAGGCGAGGGGCGGCG
ACTGGTGAGTACGCCAAAAATTTTGACTAGCGGAGGCTAGAAGGAGAGAGATGGGTGCGAGAGCGTCAGT
ATTAAGCGGGGGAGAATTAGATCGCGATGGGAAAAAATTCGGTTAAGGCCAGGGGGAAAGAAAAAATATA
AATTAAAACATATAGTATGGGCAAGCAGGGAGCTAGAACGATTCGCAGTTAATCCTGGCCTGTTAGAAAC
ATCAGAAGGCTGTAGACAAATACTGGGACAGCTACAACCATCCCTTCAGACAGGATCAGAAGAACTTAGA
TCATTATATAATACAGTAGCAACCCTCTATTGTGTGCATCAAAGGATAGAGATAAAAGACACCAAGGAAG
CTTTAGACAAGATAGAGGAAGAGCAAAACAAAAGTAAGACCACCGCACAGCAAGCGGCCGCTGATCTTCA
GACCTGGAGGAGGAGATATGAGGGACAATTGGAGAAGTGAATTATATAAATATAAAGTAGTAAAAATTGA
ACCATTAGGAGTAGCACCCACCAAGGCAAAGAGAAGAGTGGTGCAGAGAGAAAAAAGAGCAGTGGGAATA
GGAGCTTTGTTCCTTGGGTTCTTGGGAGCAGCAGGAAGCACTATGGGCGCAGCGTCAATGACGCTGACGG
TACAGGCCAGACAATTATTGTCTGGTATAGTGCAGCAGCAGAACAATTTGCTGAGGGCTATTGAGGCGCA
ACAGCATCTGTTGCAACTCACAGTCTGGGGCATCAAGCAGCTCCAGGCAAGAATCCTGGCTGTGGAAAGA
TACCTAAAGGATCAACAGCTCCTGGGGATTTGGGGTTGCTCTGGAAAACTCATTTGCACCACTGCTGTGC
CTTGGAATGCTAGTTGGAGTAATAAATCTCTGGAACAGATTTGGAATCACACGACCTGGATGGAGTGGGA
CAGAGAAATTAACAATTACACAAGCTTAATACACTCCTTAATTGAAGAATCGCAAAACCAGCAAGAAAAG
AATGAACAAGAATTATTGGAATTAGATAAATGGGCAAGTTTGTGGAATTGGTTTAACATAACAAATTGGC
TGTGGTATATAAAATTATTCATAATGATAGTAGGAGGCTTGGTAGGTTTAAGAATAGTTTTTGCTGTACT
TTCTATAGTGAATAGAGTTAGGCAGGGATATTCACCATTATCGTTTCAGACCCACCTCCCAACCCCGAGG
GGACCCGACAGGCCCGAAGGAATAGAAGAAGAAGGTGGAGAGAGAGACAGAGACAGATCCATTCGATTAG
TGAACGGATCGGCACTGCGTGCGCCAATTCTGCAGACAAATGGCAGTATTCATCCACAATTTTAAAAGAA
AAGGGGGGATTGGGGGGTACAGTGCAGGGGAAAGAATAGTAGACATAATAGCAACAGACATACAAACTAA
AGAATTACAAAAACAAATTACAAAAATTCAAAATTTTCGGGTTTATTACAGGGACAGCAGAGATCCAGTT
TGGTTAATTAATCGATAAGCTTTGCAAAGATGGATAAAGTTTTAAACAGAGAGGAATCTTTGCAGCTAAT
GGACCTTCTAGGTCTTGAAAGGAGTGGGAATTGGCTCCGGTGCCCGTCAGTGGGCAGAGCGCACATCGCC
CACAGTCCCCGAGAAGTTGGGGGGAGGGGTCGGCAATTGAACCGGTGCCTAGAGAAGGTGGCGCGGGGTA
AACTGGGAAAGTGATGTCGTGTACTGGCTCCGCCTTTTTCCCGAGGGTGGGGGAGAACCGTATATAAGTG
CAGTAGTCGCCGTGAACGTTCTTTTTCGCAACGGGTTTGCCGCCAGAACACAGGTAAGTGCCGTGTGTGG
TTCCCGCGGGCCTGGCCTCTTTACGGGTTATGGCCCTTGCGTGCCTTGAATTACTTCCACCTGGCTGCAG
TACGTGATTCTTGATCCCGAGCTTCGGGTTGGAAGTGGGTGGGAGAGTTCGAGGCCTTGCGCTTAAGGAG
CCCCTTCGCCTCGTGCTTGAGTTGAGGCCTGGCCTGGGCGCTGGGGCCGCCGCGTGCGAATCTGGTGGCA
CCTTCGCGCCTGTCTCGCTGCTTTCGATAAGTCTCTAGCCATTTAAAATTTTTGATGACCTGCTGCGACG
CTTTTTTTCTGGCAAGATAGTCTTGTAAATGCGGGCCAAGATCTGCACACTGGTATTTCGGTTTTTGGGG
CCGCGGGCGGCGACGGGGCCCGTGCGTCCCAGCGCACATGTTCGGCGAGGCGGGGCCTGCGAGCGCGGCC
ACCGAGAATCGGACGGGGGTAGTCTCAAGCTGGCCGGCCTGCTCTGGTGCCTGGCCTCGCGCCGCCGTGT
ATCGCCCCGCCCTGGGCGGCAAGGCTGGCCCGGTCGGCACCAGTTGCGTGAGCGGAAAGATGGCCGCTTC
CCGGCCCTGCTGCAGGGAGCTCAAAATGGAGGACGCGGCGCTCGGGAGAGCGGGCGGGTGAGTCACCCAC
ACAAAGGAAAAGGGCCTTTCCGTCCTCAGCCGTCGCTTCATGTGACTCCACGGAGTACCGGGCGCCGTCC
AGGCACCTCGATTAGTTCTCGAGCTTTTGGAGTACGTCGTCTTTAGGTTGGGGGGAGGGGTTTTATGCGA
TGGAGTTTCCCCACACTGAGTGGGTGGAGACTGAAGTTAGGCCAGCTTGGCACTTGATGTAATTCTCCTT
GGAATTTGCCCTTTTTGAGTTTGGATCTTGGTTCATTCTCAAGCCTCAGACAGTGGTTCAAAGTTTTTTT
CTTCCATTTCAGGTGTCGTGAGGAATTAGCTTGGTACTAATACGACTCACTATAGGGAGACCCAAGCTGG
CTAGGTAAGCTTGATATCGAATTCCTGCAGCCCGGGGGATCCCGCCACCATGAACATTCACATGAAGCGC
AAGACGATAAAGAACATCAATACATTCGAGAACCGAATGTTGATGTTGGATGGCATGCCCGCTGTACGGG
TAAAAACCGAGCTCCTGGAGTCTGAACAAGGATCCCCAAACGTCCACAACTACCCGGATATGGAGGCAGT
GCCGCTCTTGCTCAACAATGTGAAGGGAGAGCCGCCTGAGGACTCTCTCTCCGTAGATCATTTCCAGACA
CAGACTGAGCCCGTAGATCTTTCAATTAACAAAGCCAGAACATCTCCTACTGCGGTAAGTTCTTCTCCCG
TAAGTATGACAGCAAGTGCATCTAGTCCAAGTTCTACGAGCACTAGCAGTTCTTCATCTAGTAGACTTGC
TAGTTCACCAACGGTGATCACAAGTGTTTCTAGCGCCAGCAGCAGCTCAACGGTACTGACTCCCGGTCCA
CTCGTGGCAAGCGCTAGTGGCGTGGGTGGCCAACAATTTCTCCATATTATTCACCCCGTGCCTCCGTCTA
GTCCGATGAATCTCCAGAGCAACAAGCTTAGTCACGTACATAGGATCCCCGTCGTCGTCCAGTCAGTTCC
CGTCGTCTACACAGCTGTGCGATCCCCTGGGAATGTCAATAATACTATAGTTGTTCCTTTGCTTGAGGAT
GGTAGGGGCCATGGGAAAGCACAGATGGACCCCCGCGGCTTGTCACCGAGACAGTCTAAATCCGATAGTG
ACGACGATGATTTGCCTAACGTAACACTGGACTCTGTGAACGAGACCGGGAGTACCGCTCTGTCAATCGC
TAGGGCCGTACAGGAGGTCCACCCAAGCCCTGTGTCACGAGTCCGAGGTAACAGGATGAATAATCAGAAA
TTTCCCTGTAGCATCAGCCCATTTTCTATAGAGTCCACTCGGAGACAGCGACGAAGTGAATCACCCGACT
CCAGAAAAAGGAGGATACATCGCTGTGACTTTGAGGGCTGTAACAAGGTCTACACAAAAAGTTCACACCT
CAAGGCGCATCGACGGACGCATACTGGGGAAAAACCGTACAAATGCACCTGGGAGGGATGCACGTGGAAA
TTTGCACGCTCTGACGAGTTGACACGCCACTATCGAAAGCATACGGGCGTAAAGCCGTTTAAATGCGCTG
ATTGCGACAGGAGTTTTAGCCGCTCTGATCACCTTGCTCTTCACCGGAGGCGACACATGCTTGTTGGATC
CGGCGCAACAAACTTCTCTCTGCTGAAACAAGCCGGAGATGTCGAAGAGAATCCTGGACCGATGAAAAAG
CCTGAACTCACCGCGACGTCTGTCGAGAAGTTTCTGATCGAAAAGTTCGACAGCGTCTCCGACCTGATGC
AGCTCTCGGAGGGCGAAGAATCTCGTGCTTTCAGCTTCGATGTAGGAGGGCGTGGATATGTCCTGCGGGT
AAATAGCTGCGCCGATGGTTTCTACAAAGATCGTTATGTTTATCGGCACTTTGCATCGGCCGCGCTCCCG
ATTCCGGAAGTGCTTGACATTGGGGAATTCAGCGAGAGCCTGACCTATTGCATCTCCCGCCGTGCACAGG
GTGTCACGTTGCAAGACCTGCCTGAAACCGAACTGCCCGCTGTTCTGCAGCCGGTCGCGGAGGCCATGGA
TGCGATCGCTGCGGCCGATCTTAGCCAGACGAGCGGGTTCGGCCCATTCGGACCGCAAGGAATCGGTCAA
TACACTACATGGCGTGATTTCATATGCGCGATTGCTGATCCCCATGTGTATCACTGGCAAACTGTGATGG
ACGACACCGTCAGTGCGTCCGTCGCGCAGGCTCTCGATGAGCTGATGCTTTGGGCCGAGGACTGCCCCGA
AGTCCGGCACCTCGTGCACGCGGATTTCGGCTCCAACAATGTCCTGACGGACAATGGCCGCATAACAGCG
GTCATTGACTGGAGCGAGGCGATGTTCGGGGATTCCCAATACGAGGTCGCCAACATCTTCTTCTGGAGGC
CGTGGTTGGCTTGTATGGAGCAGCAGACGCGCTACTTCGAGCGGAGGCATCCGGAGCTTGCAGGATCGCC
GCGGCTCCGGGCGTATATGCTCCGCATTGGTCTTGACCAACTCTATCAGAGCTTGGTTGACGGCAATTTC
GATGATGCAGCTTGGGCGCAGGGTCGATGCGACGCAATCGTCCGATCCGGAGCCGGGACTGTCGGGCGTA
CACAAATCGCCCGCAGAAGCGCGGCCGTCTGGACCGATGGCTGTGTAGAAGTACTCGCCGATAGTGGAAA
CCGACGCCCCAGCACTCGTCCGAGGGCAAAGGAATAAGTTAGAACTATTTCCTGGCTGTTACGCGATTGA
GGGGGCGTGCCGGGTCTACTGACGGGCTTGTTAAACAGTGAACCGCCCGCCCCACGACCCGCAGCGCCCG
ACCGAAAGGAGCGCACGACCCCATGCATCGAACAAAAGAAAAGGGGGGACTGGAAGGGCTAATTCACTCC
CAACGAAGACAAGATATCATAACTTCGTATAGCATACATTATACGAAGTTATCGGCTAGCTGGTCCGGAC
TGTACTGGGTCTCTCTGGTTAGACCAGATCTGAGCCTGGGAGCTCTCTGGCTAACTAGGGAACCCACTGC
TTAAGCCTCAATAAAGCTTGCCTTGAGTGCTTCAAGTAGTGTGTGCCCGTCTGTTGTGTGACTCTGGTAA
CTAGAGATCCCTCAGACCCTTTTAGTCAGTGTGGAAAATCTCTAGCAGGGCCCGTTTAAACCCGCTGATC
AGCCTCGACTGTGCCTTCTAGTTGCCAGCCATCTGTTGTTTGCCCCTCCCCCGTGCCTTCCTTGACCCTG
GAAGGTGCCACTCCCACTGTCCTTTCCTAATAAAATGAGGAAATTGCATCGCATTGTCTGAGTAGGTGTC
ATTCTATTCTGGGGGGTGGGGTGGGGCAGGACAGCAAGGGGGAGGATTGGGAAGACAATAGCAGGCATGC
TGGGGATGCGGTGGGCTCTATGGCTTCTGAGGCGGAAAGAACCAGCTGGGGCTCTAGGGGGTATCCCC
[124 nt withheld, positions 6999-7122]
C
[91 nt withheld, positions 7124-7214]
A
[49 nt withheld, positions 7216-7264]
CCTTTGACGTTGGAGTCCACGTTCTTT
[37 nt withheld, positions 7292-7328]
ACCCTATCTCGGTCTATTCTTTTGATTTATAAGGGATTTTGCCGATTTCGGCCTATTGGTTAAAAAATGA
GCTGATTTAACAAAAATTTAACGCGAATTAATTCTGTGGAATGTGTGTCAGTTAGGGTGTGGAAAGTCCC
CAGGCTCCCCAGCAGGCAGAAGTATGCAAAGCATGCATCTCAATTAGTCAGCAACCAGGTGTGGAAAGTC
CCCAGGCTCCCCAGCAGGCAGAAGTATGCAAAGCATGCATCTCAATTAGTCAGCAACCATAGTCCCGCCC
CTAACTCCGCCCATCCCGCCCCTAACTCCGCCCAGTTCCGCCCATTCTCCGCCCCATGGCTGACTAATTT
TTTTTATTTATGCAGAGGCCGAGGCCGCCTCTGCCTCTGAGCTATTCCAGAAGTAGTGAGGAGGCTTTTT
TGGAGGCCTAGGCTTTTGCAAAAAGCTCCCGGGAGCTTGTATATCCATTTTCGGATCTGATCAGCACGTG
TTGACAATTAATCATCGGCATAGTATATCGGCATAGTATAATACGACAAGGTGAGGAACTAAACCATGGC
CAAGTTGACCAGTGCCGTTCCGGTGCTCACCGCGCGCGACGTCGCCGGAGCGGTCGAGTTCTGGACCGAC
CGGCTCGGGTTCTCCCGGGACTTCGTGGAGGACGACTTCGCCGGTGTGGTCCGGGACGACGTGACCCTGT
TCATCAGCGCGGTCCAGGACCAGGTGGTGCCGGACAACACCCTGGCCTGGGTGTGGGTGCGCGGCCTGGA
CGAGCTGTACGCCGAGTGGTCGGAGGTCGTGTCCACGAACTTCCGGGACGCCTCCGGGCCGGCCATGACC
GAGATCGGCGAGCAGCCGTGGGGGCGGGAGTTCGCCCTGCGCGACCCGGCCGGCAACTGCGTGCACTTCG
TGGCCGAGGAGCAGGACTGACACGTGCTACGAGATTTCGATTCCACCGCCGCCTTCTATGAAAGGTTGGG
CTTCGGAATCGTTTTCCGGGACGCCGGCTGGATGATCCTCCAGCGCGGGGATCTCATGCTGGAGTTCTTC
GCCCACCCCAACTTGTTTATTGCAGCTTATAATGGTTACAAATAAAGCAATAGCATCACAAATTTCACAA
ATAAAGCATTTTTTTCACTGCATTCTAGTTGTGGTTTGTCCAAACTCATCAATGTATCTTATCATGTCTG
TATACCGTCGACCTCTAGCTAGAGCTTGGCGTAATCATGGTCATAGCTGTTTCCTGTGTGAAATTGTTAT
CCGCTCACAATTCCACACAACATACGAGCCGGAAGCATAAAGTGTAAAGCCTGGGGTGCCTAATGAGTGA
GCTAACTCACATTAATTGCGTTGCGCTCACTGCCCGCTTTCCAGTCGGGAAACCTGTCGTGCCAGCTGCA
TTAATGAATCGGCCAACGCGCGGGGAGAGGCGGTTTGCGTATTGGGCGCTCTTCCGCTTCCTCGCTCACT
GACTCGCTGCGCTCGGTCGTTCGGCTGCGGCGAGCGGTATCAGCTCACTCAAAGGCGGTAATACGGTTAT
CCACAGAATCAGGGGATAACGCAGGAAAGAACATGTGAGCAAAAGGCCAGCAAAAGGCCAGGAACCGTAA
AAAGGCCGCGTTGCTGGCGTTTTTCCATAGGCTCCGCCCCCCTGACGAGCATCACAAAAATCGACGCTCA
AGTCAGAGGTGGCGAAACCCGACAGGACTATAAAGATACCAGGCGTTTCCCCCTGGAAGCTCCCTCGTGC
GCTCTCCTGTTCCGACCCTGCCGCTTACCGGATACCTGTCCGCCTTTCTCCCTTCGGGAAGCGTGGCGCT
TTCTCATAGCTCACGCTGTAGGTATCTCAGTTCGGTGTAGGTCGTTCGCTCCAAGCTGGGCTGTGTGCAC
GAACCCCCCGTTCAGCCCGACCGCTGCGCCTTATCCGGTAACTATCGTCTTGAGTCCAACCCGGTAAGAC
ACGACTTATCGCCACTGGCAGCAGCCACTGGTAACAGGATTAGCAGAGCGAGGTATGTAGGCGGTGCTAC
AGAGTTCTTGAAGTGGTGGCCTAACTACGGCTACACTAGAAGAACAGTATTTGGTATCTGCGCTCTGCTG
AAGCCAGTTACCTTCGGAAAAAGAGTTGGTAGCTCTTGATCCGGCAAACAAACCACCGCTGGTAGCGGTG
GTTTTTTTGTTTGCAAGCAGCAGATTACGCGCAGAAAAAAAGGATCTCAAGAAGATCCTTTGATCTTTTC
TACGGGGTCTGACGCTCAGTGGAACGAAAACTCACGTTAAGGGATTTTGGTCATGAGATTATCAAAAAGG
ATCTTCACCTAGATCCTTTTAAATTAAAAATGAAGTTTTAAATCAATCTAAAGTATATATGAGTAAACTT
GGTCTGACAGTTACCAATGCTTAATCAGTGAGGCACCTATCTCAGCGATCTGTCTATTTCGTTCATCCAT
AGTTGCCTGACTCCCCGTCGTGTAGATAACTACGATACGGGAGGGCTTACCATCTGGCCCCAGTGCTGCA
ATGATACCGCGAGACCCACGCTCACCGGCTCCAGATTTATCAGCAATAAACCAGCCAGCCGGAAGGGCCG
AGCGCAGAAGTGGTCCTGCAACTTTATCCGCCTCCATCCAGTCTATTAATTGTTGCCGGGAAGCTAGAGT
AAGTAGTTCGCCAGTTAATAGTTTGCGCAACGTTGTTGCCATTGCTACAGGCATCGTGGTGTCACGCTCG
TCGTTTGGTATGGCTTCATTCAGCTCCGGTTCCCAACGATCAAGGCGAGTTACATGATCCCCCATGTTGT
GCAAAAAAGCGGTTAGCTCCTTCGGTCCTCCGATCGTTGTCAGAAGTAAGTTGGCCGCAGTGTTATCACT
CATGGTTATGGCAGCACTGCATAATTCTCTTACTGTCATGCCATCCGTAAGATGCTTTTCTGTGACTGGT
GAGTACTCAACCAAGTCATTCTGAGAATAGTGTATGCGGCGACCGAGTTGCTCTTGCCCGGCGTCAATAC
GGGATAATACCGCGCCACATAGCAGAACTTTAAAAGTGCTCATCATTGGAAAACGTTCTTCGGGGCGAAA
ACTCTCAAGGATCTTACCGCTGTTGAGATCCAGTTCGATGTAACCCACTCGTGCACCCAACTGATCTTCA
GCATCTTTTACTTTCACCAGCGTTTCTGGGTGAGCAAAAACAGGAAGGCAAAATGCCGCAAAAAAGGGAA
TAAGGGCGACACGGAAATGTTGAATACTCATACTCTTCCTTTTTCAATATTATTGAAGCATTTATCAGGG
TTATTGTCTCATGAGCGGATACATATTTGAATGTATTTAGAAAAATAAACAAATAGGGGTTCCGCGCACA
TTTCCCCGAAAAGTGCCACCTGAC
Features (pLannotate 1.2.2; 33 found; start..end, strand, type, name):
     31..83      -  misc_feature   bom (fragment): basis of mobility region from pBR322
    238..617     +  enhancer       CMV enhancer: human cytomegalovirus immediate early enhancer
    618..817     +  promoter       CMV promoter: human cytomegalovirus (CMV) immediate early promoter
    835..1015    +  LTR            5' LTR (truncated): truncated 5' long terminal repeat (LTR) from HIV-1
   1062..1187    +  misc_feature   HIV-1 Ψ: packaging signal of human immunodeficiency virus type 1
   1171..1534    +  CDS            HIV-1 gag (fragment): gag protein from human immunodeficiency virus 1; gag
   1680..1913    +  misc_feature   RRE: The Rev response element (RRE) of HIV-1 allows for Rev-dependent mRNA export from the nucleus to the cytoplasm.
   2290..2390    +  CDS            Rev (fragment): human immunodeficiency virus 1 (HIV-1) Rev protein; rev; enhances nuclear export of unspliced and incompletely spliced viral mRNAs
   2440..2557    +  misc_feature   cPPT/CTS: central polypurine tract and central termination sequence of HIV-1
   2620..2686    +  CDS            small t antigen (fragment): SV40 (simian virus 40) small t antigen
   2693..3871    +  promoter       EF-1α promoter: strong constitutive promoter for human elongation factor EF-1α
   3888..3906    +  promoter       T7 promoter: promoter for bacteriophage T7 RNA polymerase
   3926..3962    -  misc_feature   MCS (fragment): pBluescript multiple cloning site
   3970..5175    +  CDS            KLF12: KLF12_HUMAN - Also known as AP2REP. Experimental evidence at protein level: Swiss-Prot protein existence level 1. Confers strong transcriptional repression to the AP-2-alpha gene. Binds to a regulatory element (A32) in the AP-2-alpha gene promoter. From Homo sapiens (Human).
   5242..6264    +  CDS            hph: KHYB_ECOLX - Experimental evidence at protein level: Swiss-Prot protein existence level 1. The aminoglycoside phosphotransferases achieve inactivation of their antibiotic substrates by phosphorylation. Only phosphorylates hygromycin and closely related compounds such as demethyl analogs and destomycin. From Escherichia coli.
   6348..6461    +  CDS            nef (fragment): NEF_HV1LA - Experimental evidence at protein level: Swiss-Prot protein existence level 1. Extracellular Nef protein targets CD4(+) T-lymphocytes for apoptosis by interacting with CXCR4 surface receptors. From Human immunodeficiency virus type 1 group M subtype B (isolate Lai) (HIV-1).
   6459..6492    +  protein_bind   loxP: Cre-mediated recombination occurs in the 8-bp core sequence (GCATACAT). Cre recombinase
   6517..6697    +  LTR            5' LTR (truncated): truncated 5' long terminal repeat (LTR) from HIV-1
   6729..6953    +  polyA_signal   bGH poly(A) signal: bovine growth hormone polyadenylation signal
   6957..6978    +  promoter       SV40 promoter (fragment): SV40 enhancer and early promoter
   6999..7427    +  rep_origin     f1 ori (sequence partly withheld): f1 bacteriophage origin of replication; arrow indicates direction of (+) strand synthesis
   7441..7770    +  promoter       SV40 promoter: SV40 enhancer and early promoter
   7818..7865    +  promoter       EM7 promoter: synthetic bacterial promoter&nbsp
   7884..8258    +  CDS            BleoR: antibiotic-binding protein; Sh ble from Streptoalloteichus hindustanus; confers resistance to bleomycin, phleomycin, and Zeocin™
   8268..8393    +  CDS            ble (fragment): BLE_KLEPN - Experimental evidence at protein level: Swiss-Prot protein existence level 1. Binding protein with a strong affinity to the bleomycin family of antibiotics. Binds to CL990; an antimitotic-antibiotic compound. From Klebsiella pneumoniae.
   8388..8509    +  polyA_signal   SV40 poly(A) signal: SV40 polyadenylation signal
   8580..8602    -  protein_bind   lac operator (fragment): The lac repressor binds to the lac operator to inhibit transcription in E. coli. This inhibition can be relieved by adding lactose or isopropyl-β-D-thiogalactopyranoside (IPTG). lac repressor encoded by lacI
   8606..8636    -  promoter       lac promoter: promoter for the E. coli lac operon
   8651..8672    -  protein_bind   CAP binding site: CAP binding activates transcription in the presence of cAMP. E. coli catabolite activator protein
   8685..8777    -  CDS            lacI (fragment): lac repressor; lacI; The lac repressor binds to the lac operator to inhibit transcription in E. coli. This inhibition can be relieved by adding lactose or isopropyl-β-D-thiogalactopyranoside (IPTG).
   8960..9548    -  rep_origin     ori: high-copy-number ColE1/pMB1/pBR322/pUC origin of replication
   9719..10579   -  CDS            AmpR: β-lactamase; bla; confers resistance to ampicillin, carbenicillin, and related antibiotics
  10580..10684   -  promoter       AmpR promoter: bla
