[The description below was written by a language model from this plasmid's Addgene catalogue record and pLannotate feature annotations shown in this document.]
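Description:
EF1a_KLF12_P2A_Hygro_Barcode is a lentiviral transfer plasmid for constitutive expression of human KLF12, a Krüppel-like zinc-finger transcription factor annotated as a repressor of the AP-2α gene, in mammalian cells. The name of the backbone is not recorded. In bacteria it is maintained through a high-copy ColE1/pUC-type origin with ampicillin resistance, and an f1 origin is also present. Outside the viral region, the backbone carries an SV40/EM7-driven BleoR (Zeocin resistance) cassette with an SV40 poly(A) signal.

The viral genome is transcribed from a CMV enhancer/promoter fused to a truncated HIV-1 5' LTR. This chimeric arrangement is typical of Tat-independent, later-generation lentiviral systems. Downstream lie the Ψ packaging signal with a gag fragment, the Rev response element for nuclear export of the unspliced genomic RNA, and the cPPT/CTS. Within the provirus, the EF-1α promoter drives the 1,206 bp KLF12 open reading frame, which was inserted by Gibson assembly at a BamHI site. By the construct's name, KLF12 is linked through a P2A self-cleaving peptide to the hygromycin phosphotransferase gene (hph). One transcript therefore yields both the transcription factor and the marker used to select transduced cells. The P2A itself is not annotated in the feature table, though a short gap between the two coding sequences is consistent with it. A loxP site sits just ahead of the truncated 3' LTR, which is followed by a bGH poly(A) signal.

The barcode is likewise not annotated, so its position is not stated. According to the record, it allows the expressed transcript to be detected in single-cell RNA-seq. This fits the associated work on pooled overexpression screens with paired fitness and single-cell transcriptomic readouts for mapping cellular reprogramming.
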