Addgene plasmid #120498: EF1a_KLF12_P2A_Hygro_Barcode
Purpose: Barcoded lentiviral vector to express KLF12 in mammalian cells under control of EF1a promoter. Barcoded for transcript detection in single cell RNA-seq.
Depositing lab: Prashant Mali. Depositing organization: University of California, San Diego (UCSD). Publication: Mapping Cellular Reprogramming via Pooled Overexpression Screens with Paired Fitness and Single-Cell RNA-Sequencing Readout. Parekh U, Wu Y, Zhao D, Worlikar A, Shah N, Zhang K, Mali P. Cell Syst. 2018 Nov 12. pii: S2405-4712(18)30433-2. doi: 10.1016/j.cels.2018.10.008. PubMed 30448000.
Backbone
  Vector backbone: Unknown
  Backbone size w/o insert (bp): 9514
  Vector type: Lentiviral
  Selectable markers: Hygromycin
Growth in bacteria
  Bacterial resistance: Ampicillin, 100 μg/mL
  Growth temperature: 37°C
  Growth strain: Stbl3
  Copy number: High Copy
Gene/Insert
  Gene/Insert name: KLF12
  Species: H. sapiens (human)
  Insert size (bp): 1206
  Entrez Gene: KLF12 (a.k.a. AP-2rep, AP2REP, HSPC122)
  Promoter: EF1a
  Cloning method: Gibson Cloning
  Sequencing primers: 5′ 5'-ttctcaagcctcagacagtgg-3'
Terms and licenses: Academic/Nonprofit Terms; Industry Terms: Not Available to Industry
Depositor comments: 5' cloning site: BamHI (not destroyed), 3' cloning site: BamHI (not destroyed).
How to cite: EF1a_KLF12_P2A_Hygro_Barcode was a gift from Prashant Mali (Addgene plasmid # 120498 ; http://n2t.net/addgene:120498 ; RRID:Addgene_120498)
