>Addgene plasmid #120498 | EF1a_KLF12_P2A_Hygro_Barcode | depositor partial sequence | sequence record 228862 | KLF12 gene
ATGAACATTCACATGAAGCGCAAGACGATAAAGAACATCAATACATTCGAGAACCGAATGTTGATGTTGG
ATGGCATGCCCGCTGTACGGGTAAAAACCGAGCTCCTGGAGTCTGAACAAGGATCCCCAAACGTCCACAA
CTACCCGGATATGGAGGCAGTGCCGCTCTTGCTCAACAATGTGAAGGGAGAGCCGCCTGAGGACTCTCTC
TCCGTAGATCATTTCCAGACACAGACTGAGCCCGTAGATCTTTCAATTAACAAAGCCAGAACATCTCCTA
CTGCGGTAAGTTCTTCTCCCGTAAGTATGACAGCAAGTGCATCTAGTCCAAGTTCTACGAGCACTAGCAG
TTCTTCATCTAGTAGACTTGCTAGTTCACCAACGGTGATCACAAGTGTTTCTAGCGCCAGCAGCAGCTCA
ACGGTACTGACTCCCGGTCCACTCGTGGCAAGCGCTAGTGGCGTGGGTGGCCAACAATTTCTCCATATTA
TTCACCCCGTGCCTCCGTCTAGTCCGATGAATCTCCAGAGCAACAAGCTTAGTCACGTACATAGGATCCC
CGTCGTCGTCCAGTCAGTTCCCGTCGTCTACACAGCTGTGCGATCCCCTGGGAATGTCAATAATACTATA
GTTGTTCCTTTGCTTGAGGATGGTAGGGGCCATGGGAAAGCACAGATGGACCCCCGCGGCTTGTCACCGA
GACAGTCTAAATCCGATAGTGACGACGATGATTTGCCTAACGTAACACTGGACTCTGTGAACGAGACCGG
GAGTACCGCTCTGTCAATCGCTAGGGCCGTACAGGAGGTCCACCCAAGCCCTGTGTCACGAGTCCGAGGT
AACAGGATGAATAATCAGAAATTTCCCTGTAGCATCAGCCCATTTTCTATAGAGTCCACTCGGAGACAGC
GACGAAGTGAATCACCCGACTCCAGAAAAAGGAGGATACATCGCTGTGACTTTGAGGGCTGTAACAAGGT
CTACACAAAAAGTTCACACCTCAAGGCGCATCGACGGACGCATACTGGGGAAAAACCGTACAAATGCACC
TGGGAGGGATGCACGTGGAAATTTGCACGCTCTGACGAGTTGACACGCCACTATCGAAAGCATACGGGCG
TAAAGCCGTTTAAATGCGCTGATTGCGACAGGAGTTTTAGCCGCTCTGATCACCTTGCTCTTCACCGGAG
GCGACACATGCTTGTT
