>Addgene plasmid #120498 | EF1a_KLF12_P2A_Hygro_Barcode | depositor partial sequence | sequence record 228863 | KLF12 barcode
ATTGAGGGGGCGTGCCGGGT
